Addgene plasmid #136014: psiCHECK3-TMED3
Purpose: TMED3 3'UTR (NM_007364.3) inserted into the 3'UTR of Renilla luciferase in the psiCHECK3 plasmid
Depositing lab: Anthony Leung. Publication: Structure-Mediated RNA Decay by UPF1 and G3BP1. Fischer JW, Busa VF, Shao Y, Leung AKL. Mol Cell. 2020 Apr 2;78(1):70-84.e6. doi: 10.1016/j.molcel.2020.01.021. Epub 2020 Feb 3. PubMed 32017897.
Backbone
  Vector backbone: Modified psCHECK2
  Backbone manufacturer: Promega
  Modifications to backbone: Modified so both Renilla and Firefly luciferase contain an intron for RT-qPCR
  Vector type: Mammalian Expression, Luciferase
Growth in bacteria
  Bacterial resistance: Ampicillin, 100 μg/mL
  Growth temperature: 37°C
  Growth strain: DH5alpha
  Copy number: Unknown
Gene/Insert
  Gene/Insert name: TMED3 3'UTR
  Species: H. sapiens (human)
  GenBank ID: NM_007364.3
  Entrez Gene: TMED3 (a.k.a. C15orf22, P24B, p24g4, p24gamma4, p26)
Terms and licenses: Academic/Nonprofit Terms; Industry Terms: Not Available to Industry
How to cite: psiCHECK3-TMED3 was a gift from Anthony Leung (Addgene plasmid # 136014 ; http://n2t.net/addgene:136014 ; RRID:Addgene_136014)
