[The description below was written by a language model from this plasmid's Addgene catalogue record and pLannotate feature annotations shown in this document.]
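Description:
psiCHECK3-TMED3 is a dual-luciferase reporter plasmid for mammalian cells, built on a modified version of Promega's psiCHECK-2 backbone. It is propagated in E. coli through a high-copy ColE1/pUC-type origin and selected with ampicillin via the β-lactamase (AmpR) gene. The plasmid carries no mammalian selection marker in the annotated features, consistent with use by transient transfection.

The plasmid holds two independent reporter units. In the first, the SV40 enhancer/early promoter drives human codon-optimized Renilla luciferase (hRluc), preceded by a chimeric β-globin/immunoglobulin intron and a T7 promoter and terminated by a synthetic poly(A) signal. The human TMED3 3'UTR is recorded as inserted into the Renilla 3'UTR. It is not annotated as a feature, but the unannotated interval between the end of the hRluc coding sequence and the synthetic poly(A) signal is where it would lie. In the second unit, the HSV thymidine kinase promoter drives firefly luciferase (luc+), followed by an SV40 poly(A) signal, and serves as an internal normalization control expressed from the same plasmid. The defining backbone modification is that both luciferase transcripts contain an intron. The feature table shows a second copy of the chimeric intron and T7 promoter upstream of firefly luciferase, so spliced reporter mRNA can be measured by RT-qPCR and distinguished from plasmid DNA.

Regulatory effects of the TMED3 3'UTR on mRNA stability or translation appear as changes in Renilla signal or transcript level relative to firefly. The associated publication concerns structure-mediated RNA decay involving UPF1 and G3BP1, suggesting the construct was used to test this 3'UTR's sensitivity to that pathway.
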