Features (pLannotate 1.2.2; 14 found; start..end, strand, type, name):
     66..423     +  promoter       SV40 promoter: SV40 enhancer and early promoter
    493..625     +  intron         chimeric intron: chimera between introns from human β-globin and immunoglobulin heavy chain genes
    670..688     +  promoter       T7 promoter: promoter for bacteriophage T7 RNA polymerase
    698..1633    +  CDS            hRluc: Renilla luciferase human codon-optimized
   2314..2362    +  polyA_signal   poly(A) signal: synthetic polyadenylation signal
   2371..3122    +  promoter       HSV TK promoter: herpes simplex virus thymidine kinase promoter
   3192..3324    +  intron         chimeric intron: chimera between introns from human β-globin and immunoglobulin heavy chain genes
   3369..3387    +  promoter       T7 promoter: promoter for bacteriophage T7 RNA polymerase
   3402..5054    +  CDS            luciferase: firefly luciferase; luc+; enhanced luc+ version of the luciferase gene AAS38485.1 42718124.0
   5079..5200    -  polyA_signal   SV40 poly(A) signal: SV40 polyadenylation signal
   5223..5291    -  CDS            large T antigen (fragment): large T antigen from SV40 (simian virus 40)
   5333..5437    +  promoter       AmpR promoter: bla
   5438..6298    +  CDS            AmpR: β-lactamase; bla; confers resistance to ampicillin, carbenicillin, and related antibiotics
   6469..7057    +  rep_origin     ori: high-copy-number ColE1/pMB1/pBR322/pUC origin of replication
>Addgene plasmid #136014 | psiCHECK3-TMED3 | addgene full sequence | sequence record 269577 | Addgene NGS Result
CGACAGATCTGCGCAGCACCATGGCCTGAAATAACCTCTGAAAGAGGAACTTGGTTAGGTACCTTCTGAG
GCGGAAAGAACCAGCTGTGGAATGTGTGTCAGTTAGGGTGTGGAAAGTCCCCAGGCTCCCCAGCAGGCAG
AAGTATGCAAAGCATGCATCTCAATTAGTCAGCAACCAGGTGTGGAAAGTCCCCAGGCTCCCCAGCAGGC
AGAAGTATGCAAAGCATGCATCTCAATTAGTCAGCAACCATAGTCCCGCCCCTAACTCCGCCCATCCCGC
CCCTAACTCCGCCCAGTTCCGCCCATTCTCCGCCCCATGGCTGACTAATTTTTTTTATTTATGCAGAGGC
CGAGGCCGCCTCGGCCTCTGAGCTATTCCAGAAGTAGTGAGGAGGCTTTTTTGGAGGCCTAGGCTTTTGC
AAAAAGCTTGATTCTTCTGACACAACAGTCTCGAACTTAAGCTGCAGAAGTTGGTCGTGAGGCACTGGGC
AGGTAAGTATCAAGGTTACAAGACAGGTTTAAGGAGACCAATAGAAACTGGGCTTGTCGAGACAGAGAAG
ACTCTTGCGTTTCTGATAGGCACCTATTGGTCTTACTGACATCCACTTTGCCTTTCTCTCCACAGGTGTC
CACTCCCAGTTCAATTACAGCTCTTAAGGCTAGAGTACTTAATACGACTCACTATAGGCTAGCCACCATG
GCTTCCAAGGTGTACGACCCCGAGCAACGCAAACGCATGATCACTGGGCCTCAGTGGTGGGCTCGCTGCA
AGCAAATGAACGTGCTGGACTCCTTCATCAACTACTATGATTCCGAGAAGCACGCCGAGAACGCCGTGAT
TTTTCTGCATGGTAACGCTGCCTCCAGCTACCTGTGGAGGCACGTCGTGCCTCACATCGAGCCCGTGGCT
AGATGCATCATCCCTGATCTGATCGGAATGGGTAAGTCCGGCAAGAGCGGGAATGGCTCATATCGCCTCC
TGGATCACTACAAGTACCTCACCGCTTGGTTCGAGCTGCTGAACCTTCCAAAGAAAATCATCTTTGTGGG
CCACGACTGGGGGGCTTGTCTGGCCTTTCACTACTCCTACGAGCACCAAGACAAGATCAAGGCCATCGTC
CATGCTGAGAGTGTCGTGGACGTGATCGAGTCCTGGGACGAGTGGCCTGACATCGAGGAGGATATCGCCC
TGATCAAGAGCGAAGAGGGCGAGAAAATGGTGCTTGAGAATAACTTCTTCGTCGAGACCATGCTCCCAAG
CAAGATCATGCGGAAACTGGAGCCTGAGGAGTTCGCTGCCTACCTGGAGCCATTCAAGGAGAAGGGCGAG
GTTAGACGGCCTACCCTCTCCTGGCCTCGCGAGATCCCTCTCGTTAAGGGAGGCAAGCCCGACGTCGTCC
AGATTGTCCGCAACTACAACGCCTACCTTCGGGCCAGCGACGATCTGCCTAAGATGTTCATCGAGTCCGA
CCCTGGGTTCTTTTCCAACGCTATTGTCGAGGGAGCTAAGAAGTTCCCTAACACCGAGTTCGTGAAGGTG
AAGGGCCTCCACTTCAGCCAGGAGGACGCTCCAGATGAAATGGGTAAGTACATCAAGAGCTTCGTGGAGC
GCGTGCTGAAGAACGAGCAGTAATTCTAGGCGATCGCTCGAGCCCCGGCATCCTGCTCTAGGGCCCCTCA
TGCCCCAGGCTGGAGCAGCTCTCCTAGGTCACAGCCTGCTGGGCTGGGTCGCGTAGCCCAGGGTGGAGGC
AGAACGATGCTGCTGTGGTAGCCCTTTGCCTTTCATGCCCATGCTTGATTCTTGCACCTCAGCAGCTGAA
GGTCTCAGAGACCAGTAATCAGAAGGCATCCGACTGCATTAAGTGTGCAGCGCTGAAAAGACATTTACAA
CTAGGCCAGGGATTAGCCACTGTGGGAGGGTGGACAGGCAATGGTTCAGTGGCCTGGCTGTTGGCAGGAA
CTCCAAGTGCCCAGGCCTCTTGGGCAGCTTAGGGCCCTGCCTCTGTTTCATGATGCATGGGTCATTTGTC
TTGGGTGTCCTATCCCATATGGAGAAGAAAGGGGCTCTAAGTTCTGGCTCTTCTTTCTTTGGGGTTCTCT
GTACCTGAGGAAACCAGGCCCTGGGTGACTTTGCAGATCTGCTCACCCTCGGTGAGCAACAGTGTCAGCC
ATGCAAGCAGGACAGAATGGTGACTGGGTGCCCTTGGTGAGCTGTGTATTTCCTAGGAGGTAGAAAACTG
TGGGAAACTGTGGCTAATAAAAACTAAGTGTGAGCGTCCTGGAGAGTTTAAACCTAGAGCGGCCGCTGGC
CGCAATAAAATATCTTTATTTTCATTACATCTGTGTGTTGGTTTTTTGTGTGAGGATCTAAATGAGTCTT
CGGACCTCGCGGGGGCCGCTTAAGCGGTGGTTAGGGTTTGTCTGACGCGGGGGGAGGGGGAAGGAACGAA
ACACTCTCATTCGGAGGCGGCTCGGGGTTTGGTCTTGGTGGCCACGGGCACGCAGAAGAGCGCCGCGATC
CTCTTAAGCACCCCCCCGCCCTCCGTGGAGGCGGGGGTTTGGTCGGCGGGTGGTAACTGGCGGGCCGCTG
ACTCGGGCGGGTCGCGCGCCCCAGAGTGTGACCTTTTCGGTCTGCTCGCAGACCCCCGGGCGGCGCCGCC
GCGGCGGCGACGGGCTCGCTGGGTCCTAGGCTCCATGGGGACCGTATACGTGGACAGGCTCTGGAGCATC
CGCACGACTGCGGTGATATTACCGGAGACCTTCTGCGGGACGAGCCGGGTCACGCGGCTGACGCGGAGCG
TCCGTTGGGCGACAAACACCAGGACGGGGCACAGGTACACTATCTTGTCACCCGGAGGCGCGAGGGACTG
CAGGAGCTTCAGGGAGTGGCGCAGCTGCTTCATCCCCGTGGCCCGTTGCTCGCGTTTGCTGGCGGTGTCC
CCGGAAGAAATATATTTGCATGTCTTTAGTTCTATGATGACACAAACCCCGCCCAGCGTCTTGTCATTGG
CGAATTCGAACACGCAGATGCAGTCGGGGCGGCGCGGTCCCAGGTCCACTTCGCATATTAAGGTGACGCG
TGTGGCCTCGAACACCGAGCGACCCTGCAGCGACCCGCTTAAAAGCTTGATTCTTCTGACACAACAGTCT
CGAACTTAAGCTGCAGAAGTTGGTCGTGAGGCACTGGGCAGGTAAGTATCAAGGTTACAAGACAGGTTTA
AGGAGACCAATAGAAACTGGGCTTGTCGAGACAGAGAAGACTCTTGCGTTTCTGATAGGCACCTATTGGT
CTTACTGACATCCACTTTGCCTTTCTCTCCACAGGTGTCCACTCCCAGTTCAATTACAGCTCTTAAGGCT
AGAGTACTTAATACGACTCACTATAGGCTAGCAAAGCCACCATGGCCGATGCTAAGAACATTAAGAAGGG
CCCTGCTCCCTTCTACCCTCTGGAGGATGGCACCGCTGGCGAGCAGCTGCACAAGGCCATGAAGAGGTAT
GCCCTGGTGCCTGGCACCATTGCCTTCACCGATGCCCACATTGAGGTGGACATCACCTATGCCGAGTACT
TCGAGATGTCTGTGCGCCTGGCCGAGGCCATGAAGAGGTACGGCCTGAACACCAACCACCGCATCGTGGT
GTGCTCTGAGAACTCTCTGCAGTTCTTCATGCCAGTGCTGGGCGCCCTGTTCATCGGAGTGGCCGTGGCC
CCTGCTAACGACATTTACAACGAGCGCGAGCTGCTGAACAGCATGGGCATTTCTCAGCCTACCGTGGTGT
TCGTGTCTAAGAAGGGCCTGCAGAAGATCCTGAACGTGCAGAAGAAGCTGCCTATCATCCAGAAGATCAT
CATCATGGACTCTAAGACCGACTACCAGGGCTTCCAGAGCATGTACACATTCGTGACATCTCATCTGCCT
CCTGGCTTCAACGAGTACGACTTCGTGCCAGAGTCTTTCGACAGGGACAAAACCATTGCCCTGATCATGA
ACAGCTCTGGGTCTACCGGCCTGCCTAAGGGCGTGGCCCTGCCTCATCGCACCGCCTGTGTGCGCTTCTC
TCACGCCCGCGACCCTATTTTCGGCAACCAGATCATCCCCGACACCGCTATTCTGAGCGTGGTGCCATTC
CACCACGGCTTCGGCATGTTCACCACCCTGGGCTACCTGATTTGCGGCTTTCGGGTGGTGCTGATGTACC
GCTTCGAGGAGGAGCTGTTCCTGCGCAGCCTGCAAGACTACAAAATTCAGTCTGCCCTGCTGGTGCCAAC
CCTGTTCAGCTTCTTCGCTAAGAGCACCCTGATCGACAAGTACGACCTGTCTAACCTGCACGAGATTGCC
TCTGGCGGCGCCCCACTGTCTAAGGAGGTGGGCGAAGCCGTGGCCAAGCGCTTTCATCTGCCAGGCATCC
GCCAGGGCTACGGCCTGACCGAGACAACCAGCGCCATTCTGATTACCCCAGAGGGCGACGACAAGCCTGG
CGCCGTGGGCAAGGTGGTGCCATTCTTCGAGGCCAAGGTGGTGGACCTGGACACCGGCAAGACCCTGGGA
GTGAACCAGCGCGGCGAGCTGTGTGTGCGCGGCCCTATGATTATGTCCGGCTACGTGAATAACCCTGAGG
CCACAAACGCCCTGATCGACAAGGACGGCTGGCTGCACTCTGGCGACATTGCCTACTGGGACGAGGACGA
GCACTTCTTCATCGTGGACCGCCTGAAGTCTCTGATCAAGTACAAGGGCTACCAGGTGGCCCCAGCCGAG
CTGGAGTCTATCCTGCTGCAGCACCCTAACATTTTCGACGCCGGAGTGGCCGGCCTGCCCGACGACGATG
CCGGCGAGCTGCCTGCCGCCGTCGTCGTGCTGGAACACGGCAAGACCATGACCGAGAAGGAGATCGTGGA
CTATGTGGCCAGCCAGGTGACAACCGCCAAGAAGCTGCGCGGCGGAGTGGTGTTCGTGGACGAGGTGCCC
AAGGGCCTGACCGGCAAGCTGGACGCCCGCAAGATCCGCGAGATCCTGATCAAGGCTAAGAAAGGCGGCA
AGATCGCCGTGTAATGCGGCCGCTTCGAGCAGACATGATAAGATACATTGATGAGTTTGGACAAACCACA
ACTAGAATGCAGTGAAAAAAATGCTTTATTTGTGAAATTTGTGATGCTATTGCTTTATTTGTAACCATTA
TAAGCTGCAATAAACAAGTTAACAACAACAATTGCATTCATTTTATGTTTCAGGTTCAGGGGGAGGTGTG
GGAGGTTTTTTAAAGCAAGTAAAACCTCTACAAATGTGGTAAAATCGATAAGGATCCAGGTGGCACTTTT
CGGGGAAATGTGCGCGGAACCCCTATTTGTTTATTTTTCTAAATACATTCAAATATGTATCCGCTCATGA
GACAATAACCCTGATAAATGCTTCAATAATATTGAAAAAGGAAGAGTATGAGTATTCAACATTTCCGTGT
CGCCCTTATTCCCTTTTTTGCGGCATTTTGCCTTCCTGTTTTTGCTCACCCAGAAACGCTGGTGAAAGTA
AAAGATGCTGAAGATCAGTTGGGTGCACGAGTGGGTTACATCGAACTGGATCTCAACAGCGGTAAGATCC
TTGAGAGTTTTCGCCCCGAAGAACGTTTTCCAATGATGAGCACTTTTAAAGTTCTGCTATGTGGCGCGGT
ATTATCCCGTATTGACGCCGGGCAAGAGCAACTCGGTCGCCGCATACACTATTCTCAGAATGACTTGGTT
GAGTACTCACCAGTCACAGAAAAGCATCTTACGGATGGCATGACAGTAAGAGAATTATGCAGTGCTGCCA
TAACCATGAGTGATAACACTGCGGCCAACTTACTTCTGACAACGATCGGAGGACCGAAGGAGCTAACCGC
TTTTTTGCACAACATGGGGGATCATGTAACTCGCCTTGATCGTTGGGAACCGGAGCTGAATGAAGCCATA
CCAAACGACGAGCGTGACACCACGATGCCTGTAGCAATGGCAACAACGTTGCGCAAACTATTAACTGGCG
AACTACTTACTCTAGCTTCCCGGCAACAATTAATAGACTGGATGGAGGCGGATAAAGTTGCAGGACCACT
TCTGCGCTCGGCCCTTCCGGCTGGCTGGTTTATTGCTGATAAATCTGGAGCCGGTGAGCGTGGGTCTCGC
GGTATCATTGCAGCACTGGGGCCAGATGGTAAGCCCTCCCGTATCGTAGTTATCTACACGACGGGGAGTC
AGGCAACTATGGATGAACGAAATAGACAGATCGCTGAGATAGGTGCCTCACTGATTAAGCATTGGTAACT
GTCAGACCAAGTTTACTCATATATACTTTAGATTGATTTAAAACTTCATTTTTAATTTAAAAGGATCTAG
GTGAAGATCCTTTTTGATAATCTCATGACCAAAATCCCTTAACGTGAGTTTTCGTTCCACTGAGCGTCAG
ACCCCGTAGAAAAGATCAAAGGATCTTCTTGAGATCCTTTTTTTCTGCGCGTAATCTGCTGCTTGCAAAC
AAAAAAACCACCGCTACCAGCGGTGGTTTGTTTGCCGGATCAAGAGCTACCAACTCTTTTTCCGAAGGTA
ACTGGCTTCAGCAGAGCGCAGATACCAAATACTGTTCTTCTAGTGTAGCCGTAGTTAGGCCACCACTTCA
AGAACTCTGTAGCACCGCCTACATACCTCGCTCTGCTAATCCTGTTACCAGTGGCTGCTGCCAGTGGCGA
TAAGTCGTGTCTTACCGGGTTGGACTCAAGACGATAGTTACCGGATAAGGCGCAGCGGTCGGGCTGAACG
GGGGGTTCGTGCACACAGCCCAGCTTGGAGCGAACGACCTACACCGAACTGAGATACCTACAGCGTGAGC
TATGAGAAAGCGCCACGCTTCCCGAAGGGAGAAAGGCGGACAGGTATCCGGTAAGCGGCAGGGTCGGAAC
AGGAGAGCGCACGAGGGAGCTTCCAGGGGGAAACGCCTGGTATCTTTATAGTCCTGTCGGGTTTCGCCAC
CTCTGACTTGAGCGTCGATTTTTGTGATGCTCGTCAGGGGGGCGGAGCCTATGGAAAAACGCCAGCAACG
CGGCCTTTTTACGGTTCCTGGCCTTTTGCTGGCCTTTTGCTCACATGGCT
